Addgene plasmid #180547: KTK_316
Purpose: Entry vector containing sfGFP
Depositing lab: Tom Ellis. Depositing organization: Imperial College London. Publication: Komagataeibacter Tool Kit (KTK): A Modular Cloning System for Multigene Constructs and Programmed Protein Secretion from Cellulose Producing Bacteria. Goosens VJ, Walker KT, Aragon SM, Singh A, Senthivel VR, Dekker L, Caro-Astorga J, Buat MLA, Song W, Lee KY, Ellis T. ACS Synth Biol. 2021 Dec 17;10(12):3422-3434. doi: 10.1021/acssynbio.1c00358. Epub 2021 Nov 12. PubMed 34767345.
Backbone
  Vector backbone: pSEVA331
  Vector type: Bacterial Expression
Growth in bacteria
  Bacterial resistance: Ampicillin, 100 μg/mL
  Growth temperature: 37°C
  Growth strain: DH5alpha
  Copy number: High Copy
Gene/Insert
  Gene/Insert name: sfGFP
  Species: Synthetic
  Cloning method: Restriction Enzyme; 5′ cloning site unknown (unknown if destroyed)
Terms and licenses: Academic/Nonprofit Terms; Industry Terms: Not Available to Industry
Depositor comments: Read the preprint at https://www.biorxiv.org/content/10.1101/2021.06.09.447691v1.full
How to cite: KTK_316 was a gift from Tom Ellis (Addgene plasmid # 180547 ; http://n2t.net/addgene:180547 ; RRID:Addgene_180547)
