[The description below was written by a language model from this plasmid's Addgene catalogue record and pLannotate feature annotations shown in this document.]
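Description:
KTK_316 is a small (about 2.6 kb) bacterial entry vector from the Komagataeibacter Tool Kit, a modular cloning system built for assembling multigene constructs and programmed protein secretion in cellulose-producing bacteria. It stores a superfolder GFP (sfGFP) coding sequence as a reusable part. The plasmid is maintained in E. coli (DH5alpha) at high copy number. The sequenced record shows a ColE1/pMB1/pUC-type origin of replication and a β-lactamase gene driven by its native bla promoter, which gives ampicillin selection.

The catalogue entry lists pSEVA331 as the backbone, but the feature table does not obviously fit that description. pSEVA331 is generally known as a chloramphenicol-resistant, broad-host-range vector. The annotated sequence instead contains only a pUC-like origin, AmpR and the sfGFP open reading frame, which is what would be expected of a minimal part-storage plasmid. The sequence-derived features agree with the recorded ampicillin resistance and high copy number, so the backbone field should be treated with caution.

The only payload is the sfGFP CDS, which spans the numbering origin of the circular record. sfGFP is a GFP variant engineered to fold robustly even when fused to poorly folding partners, making it a convenient reporter or fusion tag. No promoter, ribosome binding site or terminator is annotated around it, which suggests the plasmid is a source of the coding part rather than an expression construct despite the "Bacterial Expression" vector type. The flanking cloning sites are not stated in the record. Its likely use is to donate sfGFP into higher-level toolkit assemblies, where it would be combined with regulatory or secretion parts.
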