Features (pLannotate 1.2.2; 4 found; start..end, strand, type, name):
    802..1662    -  CDS            AmpR: β-lactamase; bla; confers resistance to ampicillin, carbenicillin, and related antibiotics
   1663..1767    -  promoter       AmpR promoter: bla
   1870..2458    +  rep_origin     ori: high-copy-number ColE1/pMB1/pBR322/pUC origin of replication
   2570..691     +  CDS            superfolder GFP (across the origin): GFP variant that folds robustly even when fused to poorly folded proteins (Pédelacq et al., 2006)
>Addgene plasmid #180547 | KTK_316 | addgene full sequence | sequence record 369689 | Addgene NGS Result
CACTGGTGTCGTCCCTATTCTGGTGGAACTGGATGGTGATGTCAACGGTCATAAGTTTTCCGTGCGTGGC
GAGGGTGAAGGTGACGCAACTAATGGTAAACTGACGCTGAAGTTCATCTGTACTACTGGTAAACTGCCGG
TTCCTTGGCCGACTCTGGTAACGACGCTGACTTATGGTGTTCAGTGCTTTGCTCGTTATCCGGACCATAT
GAAGCAGCATGACTTCTTCAAGTCCGCCATGCCGGAAGGCTATGTGCAGGAACGCACGATTTCCTTTAAG
GATGACGGCACGTACAAAACGCGTGCGGAAGTGAAATTTGAAGGCGATACCCTGGTAAACCGCATTGAGC
TGAAAGGCATTGACTTTAAAGAGGACGGCAATATCCTGGGCCATAAGCTGGAATACAATTTTAACAGCCA
CAATGTTTACATCACCGCCGATAAACAAAAAAATGGCATTAAAGCGAATTTTAAAATTCGCCACAACGTG
GAGGATGGCAGCGTGCAGCTGGCTGATCACTACCAGCAAAACACTCCAATCGGTGATGGTCCTGTTCTGC
TGCCAGACAATCACTATCTGAGCACGCAAAGCGTTCTGTCTAAAGATCCGAACGAGAAACGCGATCATAT
GGTTCTGCTGGAGTTCGTAACCGCAGCGGGCATCACGCATGGTATGGATGAACTGTACAAATGATTCTTG
AGACCAAGATTATCAAAAAGGATCTTCACCTAGATCCTTTTAAATTAAAAATGAAGTTTTAAATCAATCT
AAAGTATATATGAGTAAACTTGGTCTGACAGTTACCAATGCTTAATCAGTGAGGCACCTATCTCAGCGAT
CTGTCTATTTCGTTCATCCATAGTTGCCTGACTCCCCGTCGTGTAGATAACTACGATACGGGAGGGCTTA
CCATCTGGCCCCAGTGCTGCAATGATACCGCGGGACCCACGCTCACCGGCTCCAGATTTATCAGCAATAA
ACCAGCCAGCCGGAAGGGCCGAGCGCAGAAGTGGTCCTGCAACTTTATCCGCCTCCATCCAGTCTATTAA
TTGTTGCCGGGAAGCTAGAGTAAGTAGTTCGCCAGTTAATAGTTTGCGCAACGTTGTTGCCATTGCTACA
GGCATCGTGGTGTCACGCTCGTCGTTTGGTATGGCTTCATTCAGCTCCGGTTCCCAACGATCAAGGCGAG
TTACATGATCCCCCATGTTGTGCAAAAAAGCGGTTAGCTCCTTCGGTCCTCCGATCGTTGTCAGAAGTAA
GTTGGCCGCAGTGTTATCACTCATGGTTATGGCAGCACTGCATAATTCTCTTACTGTCATGCCATCCGTA
AGATGCTTTTCTGTGACTGGTGAGTACTCAACCAAGTCATTCTGAGAATAGTGTATGCGGCGACCGAGTT
GCTCTTGCCCGGCGTCAATACGGGATAATACCGCGCCACATAGCAGAACTTTAAAAGTGCTCATCATTGG
AAAACGTTCTTCGGGGCGAAAACTCTCAAGGATCTTACCGCTGTTGAGATCCAGTTCGATGTAACCCACT
CGTGCACCCAACTGATCTTCAGCATCTTTTACTTTCACCAGCGTTTCTGGGTGAGCAAAAACAGGAAGGC
AAAATGCCGCAAAAAAGGGAATAAGGGCGACACGGAAATGTTGAATACTCATACTCTTCCTTTTTCAATA
TTATTGAAGCATTTATCAGGGTTATTGTCTCATGAGCGGATACATATTTGAATGTATTTAGAAAAATAAA
CAAATAGGGGTTCCGCGCACATTTCCCCGAAAAGTGCCACCTGTCATGACCAAAATCCCTTAACGTGAGT
TTTCGTTCCACTGAGCGTCAGACCCCGTAGAAAAGATCAAAGGATCTTCTTGAGATCCTTTTTTTCTGCG
CGTAATCTGCTGCTTGCAAACAAAAAAACCACCGCTACCAGCGGTGGTTTGTTTGCCGGATCAAGAGCTA
CCAACTCTTTTTCCGAAGGTAACTGGCTTCAGCAGAGCGCAGATACCAAATACTGTTCTTCTAGTGTAGC
CGTAGTTAGGCCACCACTTCAAGAACTCTGTAGCACCGCCTACATACCTCGCTCTGCTAATCCTGTTACC
AGTGGCTGCTGCCAGTGGCGATAAGTCGTGTCTTACCGGGTTGGACTCAAGACGATAGTTACCGGATAAG
GCGCAGCGGTCGGGCTGAACGGGGGGTTCGTGCACACAGCCCAGCTTGGAGCGAACGACCTACACCGAAC
TGAGATACCTACAGCGTGAGCTATGAGAAAGCGCCACGCTTCCCGAAGGGAGAAAGGCGGACAGGTATCC
GGTAAGCGGCAGGGTCGGAACAGGAGAGCGCACGAGGGAGCTTCCAGGGGGAAACGCCTGGTATCTTTAT
AGTCCTGTCGGGTTTCGCCACCTCTGACTTGAGCGTCGATTTTTGTGATGCTCGTCAGGGGGGCGGAGCC
TATGGAAAAACGCCAGCAACGCGGCCTTTTTACGGTTCCTGGCCTTTTGCTGGCCTTTTGCTCACATGTT
CTTTCCTGCGTTATCCCCTGATTCTGTGGATAACCGTAGTCGGTCTCCTATGCGTAAAGGCGAAGAGCTG
TT
